LOCUS       BB3_pGAP_BbsI(intern)_RPS25Att_pTEF_Cas9_cycTT_G418 8515 bp DNA circular UNA
FEATURES             Location/Qualifiers
     Vector          join(6643..8515,1..730)
                     /origin="BB3_pTEF_KanR_TEFt_AC (2,633bp circular)Target
                     vector: from BsaI cut at 760^761 to BsaI cut at 730^731,
                     2,603bpOrientation: originalPlus strand 5': no changePlus
                     strand 3': no changeMinus strand 5': no changeMinus strand
                     3': no change"
     rep_origin      complement(13..686)
                     /label="pUC_ORI_aus_pGAPZB"
     primer          448..467
                     /label="JH_77_fw"
     primer          524..541
                     /label="B1_13"
     terminator      691..730
                     /label="BBa_B1007"
     FS              731..734
                     /label="FS A"
     Vector          join(1751..>1754,<731..734)
                     /origin="BB2_L_AB_syn_BbsI_6 (2,215bp circular)Target
                     vector: from BpiI cut at 796^797 to BpiI cut at 764^765,
                     2,183bpOrientation: originalPlus strand 5': no changePlus
                     strand 3': no changeMinus strand 5': no changeMinus strand
                     3': no change"
     Restriction_sit 734^735
                     /note="Name: BbsI"
                     /note="Pattern: gaagac"
                     /note="Number_of_matches: 2"
                     /note="cut_0_on_positive_strand: 2153^2154"
                     /note="cut_0_on_negative_strand: 2157^2158"
                     /note="inhibited_by: "
                     /note="site_type: other"
                     /note="restriction site"
                     /label="BbsI"
     promoter        737..>1229
                     /label="pGAP"
     Restriction_sit join(1229^1230,complement(1229^1230))
                     /note="Name: BbsI"
                     /note="Pattern: gaagac"
                     /note="Number_of_matches: 2"
                     /note="cut_0_on_positive_strand: 2648^2649"
                     /note="cut_0_on_negative_strand: 2652^2653"
                     /note="inhibited_by: "
                     /note="site_type: other"
                     /note="restriction site"
                     /label="BbsI"
     primer          <1230..>1261
                     /label="L_FS23_BbsI_fw"
     Linker          1230..1265
                     /label="FS 23 Linker"
     FS              1230..1233
                     /label="FS2"
     primer          complement(<1234..>1265)
                     /label="L_FS23_BbsI_rev"
     misc_feature    join(<1262..1294,complement(1295..1727),complement(1728..>1
                     754))
                     /feature_type="PCR fragment"
                     /note="Forward primer name: RPS25ATT_rv_fs4"
                     /note="Forward primer:
                     gAtcgGtctCcAGCgGTCAAATATTCAGATGGTGATGC"
                     /note="Forward primer misprimes: 9"
                     /note="Reverse primer name: RPS25ATT_FW_fs3"
                     /note="Reverse primer:
                     gaCaggtctcCgcttTTAGTGTACATCTGATAATATAGTACTAC"
                     /note="Reverse primer misprimes: 13"
                     /note="Fragment length: 515"
                     /label="Fragment (TT_BB1_ RPS25Att (RPS25ATT_rv_fs4 -
                     RPS25ATT_FW_fs3))"
     terminator      1262..1750
                     /origin="Fragment (TT_BB1_ RPS25Att (RPS25ATT_rv_fs4 -
                     RPS25ATT_FW_fs3)) (515bp linear)Fragment: from BsaI cut at
                     11^12 to BsaI cut at 500^501, 489bpOrientation: reverse
                     complementedPlus strand 5': no changePlus strand 3': no
                     changeMinus strand 5': no changeMinus strand 3': no change"
                     /label="RPS25Att"
     FS              1751..1754
                     /label="FS 4"
     misc_feature    join(<6639..>6642,<1755..>1758)
                     /feature_type="Insertion"
                     /origin="BsaI_B_1_4_C_FW (118bp linear)Fragment: from SpeI
                     cut at 5^6 to AgeI cut at 109^110, 104bpOrientation:
                     originalPlus strand 5': no changePlus strand 3': no
                     changeMinus strand 5': no changeMinus strand 3': no change"
                     /label="Insert"
     Vector          join(6639..>6642,<1755..1758)
                     /origin="PCRproductNewBB2_BsaI_B_1_4_C_FW (2.215bp
                     circular)Target vector: from BbsI cut at 2199^2200 to BbsI
                     cut at 2167^2168, 2.183bpOrientation: originalPlus strand
                     5': no changePlus strand 3': no changeMinus strand 5': no
                     changeMinus strand 3': no change"
     promoter        1763..2175
                     /label="TEF1p"
     primer          <2176..2200
                     /label="FS2_Cas9_BsaI_fw"
     CDS             2177..6316
                     /label="Cas9"
     Taming          2227
                     /label="C>T"
     primer          complement(3588..3607)
                     /label="1_cas9_rev"
     primer          3588..3607
                     /label="1_cas9_fw"
     Taming          3592
                     /label="C>t"
     primer          complement(3862..3883)
                     /label="2_cas9_rev"
     primer          3862..3883
                     /label="2_cas9_fw"
     Taming          3874
                     /label="A>g"
     primer          complement(4331..4348)
                     /label="3_cas9_rev"
     primer          4331..4348
                     /label="3_cas9_fw"
     Taming          4333
                     /label="T>c"
     primer          complement(5046..5067)
                     /label="4_cas9_rev"
     primer          5046..5067
                     /label="4_cas9_fw"
     Taming          5062
                     /label="G>c"
     primer          complement(5913..5930)
                     /label="5_cas9_rev"
     primer          5913..5931
                     /label="5_cas9_fw"
     Taming          5920
                     /label="T>c"
     NLS             6281..6316
                     /label="NLS SV40"
     primer          complement(6294..>6320)
                     /label="FS3_Pol7_Cas9_BsaI_rev"
     terminator      <6317..>6638
                     /label="FS3_CYCtt_FS4"
     primer          complement(6443..6462)
                     /label="Seq cycTT Rev1"
     CDS             6651..6994
                     /label="TEFpromoter"
     mutation        6824
                     /label="C to G"
     primer          6853..6870
                     /label="Seq_MX_FW"
     primer          complement(6878..6897)
                     /label="JH_78_rev"
     CDS             6995..7804
                     /label="KanR"
     CDS             7813..8011
                     /label="TEFterminator"
     primer          complement(7836..7857)
                     /label="Seq_MX_REV"
     misc_feature    8012..8515
                     /label="CEN6_ARS4"
     mutation        8233
                     /label="G/A, actually G/C"
ORIGIN
        1 AGCGATCGCG CTGTGAGCAA AAGGCCAGCA AAAGGCCAGG AACCGTAAAA AGGCCGCGTT
       61 GCTGGCGTTT TTCCATAGGC TCCGCCCCCC TGACGAGCAT CACAAAAATC GACGCTCAAG
      121 TCAGAGGTGG CGAAACCCGA CAGGACTATA AAGATACCAG GCGTTTCCCC CTGGAAGCTC
      181 CCTCGTGCGC TCTCCTGTTC CGACCCTGCC GCTTACCGGA TACCTGTCCG CCTTTCTCCC
      241 TTCGGGAAGC GTGGCGCTTT CTCATAGCTC ACGCTGTAGG TATCTCAGTT CGGTGTAGGT
      301 CGTTCGCTCC AAGCTGGGCT GTGTGCACGA ACCCCCCGTT CAGCCCGACC GCTGCGCCTT
      361 ATCCGGTAAC TATCGTCTTG AGTCCAACCC GGTAAGACAC GACTTATCGC CACTGGCAGC
      421 AGCCACTGGT AACAGGATTA GCAGAGCGAG GTATGTAGGC GGTGCTACAG AGTTCTTGAA
      481 GTGGTGGCCT AACTACGGCT ACACTAGAAG GACAGTATTT GGTATCTGCG CTCTGCTGAA
      541 GCCAGTTACC TTCGGAAAAA GAGTTGGTAG CTCTTGATCC GGCAAACAAA CCACCGCTGG
      601 TAGCGGTGGT TTTTTTGTTT GCAAGCAGCA GATTACGCGC AGAAAAAAAG GATCTCAAGA
      661 AGATCCTTTG ATCTTTTCTA CGGGGTGGAG cgcaaaaaac cccgcccctg acagggcggg
      721 gttttttcgc GATCGGAGGA TCCTTTTTTG TAGAAATGTC TTGGTGTCCT CGTCCAATCA
      781 GGTAGCCATC TCTGAAATAT CTGGCTCCGT TGCAACTCCG AACGACCTGC TGGCAACGTA
      841 AAATTCTCCG GGGTAAAACT TAAATGTGGA GTAATGGAAC CAGAAACGTC TCTTCCCTTC
      901 TCTCTCCTTC CACCGCCCGT TACCGTCCCT AGGAAATTTT ACTCTGCTGG AGAGCTTCTT
      961 CTACGGCCCC CTTGCAGCAA TGCTCTTCCC AGCATTACGT TGCGGGTAAA ACGGAGGTCG
     1021 TGTACCCGAC CTAGCAGCCC AGGGATGGAA AAGTCCCGGC CGTCGCTGGC AATAATAGCG
     1081 GGCGGACGCA TGTCATGAGA TTATTGGAAA CCACCAGAAT CGAATATAAA AGGCGAACAC
     1141 CTTTCCCAAT TTTGGTTTCT CCTGACCCAA AGACTTTAAA TTTAATTTAT TTGTCCCTAT
     1201 TTCAATCAAT TGAACAACTA TCAAAACACC ATGGCGTCTT CGGATCCCTC GAGGAAGACG
     1261 CGCTTTTAGT GTACATCTGA TAATATAGTA CTACCACGTA TGATAATGTA GAGAATAGGC
     1321 TTCCTTGTCG AGTGTGTTTG CAGTTTTCTT GAGTTTCAAG GTTTAAATGC TGGTATATTA
     1381 GTTCATCGAA GGTTTCAGCC AATAGCACCT TAAATCAATC AAACTAATTC GACTCTTACG
     1441 AAAGAGCCTA CTGTGTTTAG TATCGAAGTC GTTTACCTTT CATGTTGAAT AGCTTCCTCT
     1501 CTGACCCTAA CATTTCAAGA TCCTCCTAAA GTTACCCGGA TTGTGAAATT CTAATGATCC
     1561 ACCTGCCCAA TGCATTTTTT CTTTATTCAG TTTACCTTTT TTACCTAATA TACGAGCTTG
     1621 TTAAAGTAAG TGGCACTGCA ATACTAGGCT TATTGTTGAT ATTATGATGA ATCGTTTTCA
     1681 CAAACTTGAT TTCCTGTGAA CTCACCATGT ACTAAGGAAA AAAACATGCA TCACCATCTG
     1741 AATATTTGAC CGCTCCGGGG AGCACACACC ATAGCTTCAA AATGTTTCTA CTCCTTTTTT
     1801 ACTCTTCCAG ATTTTCTCGG ACTCCGCGCA TCGCCGTACC ACTTCAAAAC ACCCAAGCAC
     1861 AGCATACTAA ATTTTCCCTC TTTCTTCCTC TAGGGTGTCG TTAATTACCC GTACTAAAGG
     1921 TTTGGAAAAG AAAAAAGcGA CCGCCTCGTT TCTTTTTCTT CGTCGAAAAA GGCAATAAAA
     1981 ATTTTTATCA CGTTTCTTTT TCTTGAAAAT TTTTTTTTTT GATTTTTTTC TCTTTCGATG
     2041 ACCTCCCATT GATATTTAAG TTAATAAACG GTgTTCAATT TCTCAAGTTT CAGTTTCATT
     2101 TTTCTTGTTC TATTACAACT TTTTTTACTT CTTGTTCATT AGAAAGAAAG CATAGCAATC
     2161 TAATCTAAGG GCGGTCATGG ACAAGAAGTA CTCCATTGGG CTCGATATCG GCACAAACAG
     2221 CGTCGGTTGG GCCGTCATTA CGGACGAGTA CAAGGTGCCG AGCAAAAAAT TCAAAGTTCT
     2281 GGGCAATACC GATCGCCACA GCATAAAGAA GAACCTCATT GGCGCCCTCC TGTTCGACTC
     2341 CGGGGAGACG GCCGAAGCCA CGCGGCTCAA AAGAACAGCA CGGCGCAGAT ATACCCGCAG
     2401 AAAGAATCGG ATCTGCTACC TGCAGGAGAT CTTTAGTAAT GAGATGGCTA AGGTGGATGA
     2461 CTCTTTCTTC CATAGGCTGG AGGAGTCCTT TTTGGTGGAG GAGGATAAAA AGCACGAGCG
     2521 CCACCCAATC TTTGGCAATA TCGTGGACGA GGTGGCGTAC CATGAAAAGT ACCCAACCAT
     2581 ATATCATCTG AGGAAGAAGC TTGTAGACAG TACTGATAAG GCTGACTTGC GGTTGATCTA
     2641 TCTCGCGCTG GCGCATATGA TCAAATTTCG GGGACACTTC CTCATCGAGG GGGACCTGAA
     2701 CCCAGACAAC AGCGATGTCG ACAAACTCTT TATCCAACTG GTTCAGACTT ACAATCAGCT
     2761 TTTCGAAGAG AACCCGATCA ACGCATCCGG AGTTGACGCC AAAGCAATCC TGAGCGCTAG
     2821 GCTGTCCAAA TCCCGGCGGC TCGAAAACCT CATCGCACAG CTCCCTGGGG AGAAGAAGAA
     2881 CGGCCTGTTT GGTAATCTTA TCGCCCTGTC ACTCGGGCTG ACCCCCAACT TTAAATCTAA
     2941 CTTCGACCTG GCCGAAGATG CCAAGCTTCA ACTGAGCAAA GACACCTACG ATGATGATCT
     3001 CGACAATCTG CTGGCCCAGA TCGGCGACCA GTACGCAGAC CTTTTTTTGG CGGCAAAGAA
     3061 CCTGTCAGAC GCCATTCTGC TGAGTGATAT TCTGCGAGTG AACACGGAGA TCACCAAAGC
     3121 TCCGCTGAGC GCTAGTATGA TCAAGCGCTA TGATGAGCAC CACCAAGACT TGACTTTGCT
     3181 GAAGGCCCTT GTCAGACAGC AACTGCCTGA GAAGTACAAG GAAATTTTCT TCGATCAGTC
     3241 TAAAAATGGC TACGCCGGAT ACATTGACGG CGGAGCAAGC CAGGAGGAAT TTTACAAATT
     3301 TATTAAGCCC ATCTTGGAAA AAATGGACGG CACCGAGGAG CTGCTGGTAA AGCTTAACAG
     3361 AGAAGATCTG TTGCGCAAAC AGCGCACTTT CGACAATGGA AGCATCCCCC ACCAGATTCA
     3421 CCTGGGCGAA CTGCACGCTA TCCTCAGGCG GCAAGAGGAT TTCTACCCCT TTTTGAAAGA
     3481 TAACAGGGAA AAGATTGAGA AAATCCTCAC ATTTCGGATA CCCTACTATG TAGGCCCCCT
     3541 CGCCCGGGGA AATTCCAGAT TCGCGTGGAT GACTCGCAAA TCAGAAGAGA CtATCACTCC
     3601 CTGGAACTTC GAGGAAGTCG TGGATAAGGG GGCCTCTGCC CAGTCCTTCA TCGAAAGGAT
     3661 GACTAACTTT GATAAAAATC TGCCTAACGA AAAGGTGCTT CCTAAACACT CTCTGCTGTA
     3721 CGAGTACTTC ACAGTTTATA ACGAGCTCAC CAAGGTCAAA TACGTCACAG AAGGGATGAG
     3781 AAAGCCAGCA TTCCTGTCTG GAGAGCAGAA GAAAGCTATC GTGGACCTCC TCTTCAAGAC
     3841 GAACCGGAAA GTTACCGTGA AACAGCTCAA AGAgGACTAT TTCAAAAAGA TTGAATGTTT
     3901 CGACTCTGTT GAAATCAGCG GAGTGGAGGA TCGCTTCAAC GCATCCCTGG GAACGTATCA
     3961 CGATCTCCTG AAAATCATTA AAGACAAGGA CTTCCTGGAC AATGAGGAGA ACGAGGACAT
     4021 TCTTGAGGAC ATTGTCCTCA CCCTTACGTT GTTTGAAGAT AGGGAGATGA TTGAAGAACG
     4081 CTTGAAAACT TACGCTCATC TCTTCGACGA CAAAGTCATG AAACAGCTCA AGAGGCGCCG
     4141 ATATACAGGA TGGGGGCGGC TGTCAAGAAA ACTGATCAAT GGGATCCGAG ACAAGCAGAG
     4201 TGGAAAGACA ATCCTGGATT TTCTTAAGTC CGATGGATTT GCCAACCGGA ACTTCATGCA
     4261 GTTGATCCAT GATGACTCTC TCACCTTTAA GGAGGACATC CAGAAAGCAC AAGTTTCTGG
     4321 CCAGGGGGAC AGcCTTCACG AGCACATCGC TAATCTTGCA GGTAGCCCAG CTATCAAAAA
     4381 GGGAATACTG CAGACCGTTA AGGTCGTGGA TGAACTCGTC AAAGTAATGG GAAGGCATAA
     4441 GCCCGAGAAT ATCGTTATCG AGATGGCCCG AGAGAACCAA ACTACCCAGA AGGGACAGAA
     4501 GAACAGTAGG GAAAGGATGA AGAGGATTGA AGAGGGTATA AAAGAACTGG GGTCCCAAAT
     4561 CCTTAAGGAA CACCCAGTTG AAAACACCCA GCTTCAGAAT GAGAAGCTCT ACCTGTACTA
     4621 CCTGCAGAAC GGCAGGGACA TGTACGTGGA TCAGGAACTG GACATCAATC GGCTCTCCGA
     4681 CTACGACGTG GATCATATCG TGCCCCAGTC TTTTCTCAAA GATGATTCTA TTGATAATAA
     4741 AGTGTTGACA AGATCCGATA AAAATAGAGG GAAGAGTGAT AACGTCCCCT CAGAAGAAGT
     4801 TGTCAAGAAA ATGAAAAATT ATTGGCGGCA GCTGCTGAAC GCCAAACTGA TCACACAACG
     4861 GAAGTTCGAT AATCTGACTA AGGCTGAACG AGGTGGCCTG TCTGAGTTGG ATAAAGCCGG
     4921 CTTCATCAAA AGGCAGCTTG TTGAGACACG CCAGATCACC AAGCACGTGG CCCAAATTCT
     4981 CGATTCACGC ATGAACACCA AGTACGATGA AAATGACAAA CTGATTCGAG AGGTGAAAGT
     5041 TATTACTCTG AAGTCTAAGC TcGTCTCAGA TTTCAGAAAG GACTTTCAGT TTTATAAGGT
     5101 GAGAGAGATC AACAATTACC ACCATGCGCA TGATGCCTAC CTGAATGCAG TGGTAGGCAC
     5161 TGCACTTATC AAAAAATATC CCAAGCTTGA ATCTGAATTT GTTTACGGAG ACTATAAAGT
     5221 GTACGATGTT AGGAAAATGA TCGCAAAGTC TGAGCAGGAA ATAGGCAAGG CCACCGCTAA
     5281 GTACTTCTTT TACAGCAATA TTATGAATTT TTTCAAGACC GAGATTACAC TGGCCAATGG
     5341 AGAGATTCGG AAGCGACCAC TTATCGAAAC AAACGGAGAA ACAGGAGAAA TCGTGTGGGA
     5401 CAAGGGTAGG GATTTCGCGA CAGTCCGGAA GGTCCTGTCC ATGCCGCAGG TGAACATCGT
     5461 TAAAAAGACC GAAGTACAGA CCGGAGGCTT CTCCAAGGAA AGTATCCTCC CGAAAAGGAA
     5521 CAGCGACAAG CTGATCGCAC GCAAAAAAGA TTGGGACCCC AAGAAATACG GCGGATTCGA
     5581 TTCTCCTACA GTCGCTTACA GTGTACTGGT TGTGGCCAAA GTGGAGAAAG GGAAGTCTAA
     5641 AAAACTCAAA AGCGTCAAGG AACTGCTGGG CATCACAATC ATGGAGCGAT CAAGCTTCGA
     5701 AAAAAACCCC ATCGACTTTC TCGAGGCGAA AGGATATAAA GAGGTCAAAA AAGACCTCAT
     5761 CATTAAGCTT CCCAAGTACT CTCTCTTTGA GCTTGAAAAC GGCCGGAAAC GAATGCTCGC
     5821 TAGTGCGGGC GAGCTGCAGA AAGGTAACGA GCTGGCACTG CCCTCTAAAT ACGTTAATTT
     5881 CTTGTATCTG GCCAGCCACT ATGAAAAGCT CAAAGGGTCc CCCGAAGATA ATGAGCAGAA
     5941 GCAGCTGTTC GTGGAACAAC ACAAACACTA CCTTGATGAG ATCATCGAGC AAATAAGCGA
     6001 ATTCTCCAAA AGAGTGATCC TCGCCGACGC TAACCTCGAT AAGGTGCTTT CTGCTTACAA
     6061 TAAGCACAGG GATAAGCCCA TCAGGGAGCA GGCAGAAAAC ATTATCCACT TGTTTACTCT
     6121 GACCAACTTG GGCGCGCCTG CAGCCTTCAA GTACTTCGAC ACCACCATAG ACAGAAAGCG
     6181 GTACACCTCT ACAAAGGAGG TCCTGGACGC CACACTGATT CATCAGTCAA TTACGGGGCT
     6241 CTATGAAACA AGAATCGACC TCTCTCAGCT CGGTGGAGAC AGCAGGGCTG ACCCCAAGAA
     6301 GAAGAGGAAG GTGTGAGCTT CGTCCGACGG CGGCCCACGG GTCCCAGGCC TCGGAGATCC
     6361 GTCCCCCTTT TCCTTTGTCG ATATCATGTA ATTAGTTATG TCACGCTTAC ATTCACGCCC
     6421 TCCCCCCACA TCCGCTCTAA CCGAAAAGGA AGGAGTTAGA CAACCTGAAG TCTAGGTCCC
     6481 TATTTATTTT TTTATAGTTA TGTTAGTATT AAGAACGTTA TTTATATTTC AAATTTTTCT
     6541 TTTTTTTCTG TACAGACGCG TGTACGCATG TAACATTATA CTGAAAACCT TGCTTGAGAA
     6601 GGTTTTGGGA CGCTCGAAGG CTTTAATTTG CAAGCTGGCG CTAATTCATG GACATGGAGG
     6661 CCCAGAATAC CCTCCTTGAC AGTCTTGACG TGCGCAGCTC AGGGGCATGA TGTGACTGTC
     6721 GCCCGTACAT TTAGCCCATA CATCCCCATG TATAATCATT TGCATCCATA CATTTTGATG
     6781 GCCGCACGGC GCGAAGCAAA AATTACGGCT CCTCGCTGCA GACGTGCGAG CAGGGAAACG
     6841 CTCCCCTCAC AGACGCGTTG AATTGTCCCC ACGCCGCGCC CCTGTAGAGA AATATAAAAG
     6901 GTTAGGATTT GCCACTGAGG TTCTTCTTTC ATATACTTCC TTTTAAAATC TTGCTAGGAT
     6961 ACAGTTCTCA CATCACATCC GAACATAAAC AACCATGGGT AAGGAAAAGA CTCACGTTTC
     7021 GAGGCCGCGA TTAAATTCCA ACATGGATGC TGATTTATAT GGGTATAAAT GGGCTCGCGA
     7081 TAATGTCGGG CAATCAGGTG CGACAATCTA TCGATTGTAT GGGAAGCCCG ATGCGCCAGA
     7141 GTTGTTTCTG AAACATGGCA AAGGTAGCGT TGCCAATGAT GTTACAGATG AGATGGTCAG
     7201 ACTAAACTGG CTGACGGAAT TTATGCCTCT TCCGACCATC AAGCATTTTA TCCGTACTCC
     7261 TGATGATGCA TGGTTACTCA CCACTGCGAT CCCCGGCAAA ACAGCATTCC AGGTATTAGA
     7321 AGAATATCCT GATTCAGGTG AAAATATTGT TGATGCGCTG GCAGTGTTCC TGCGCCGGTT
     7381 GCATTCGATT CCTGTTTGTA ATTGTCCTTT TAACAGCGAT CGCGTATTTC GTCTCGCTCA
     7441 GGCGCAATCA CGAATGAATA ACGGTTTGGT TGATGCGAGT GATTTTGATG ACGAGCGTAA
     7501 TGGCTGGCCT GTTGAACAAG TCTGGAAAGA AATGCATAAG CTTTTGCCAT TCTCACCGGA
     7561 TTCAGTCGTC ACTCATGGTG ATTTCTCACT TGATAACCTT ATTTTTGACG AGGGGAAATT
     7621 AATAGGTTGT ATTGATGTTG GACGAGTCGG AATCGCAGAC CGATACCAGG ATCTTGCCAT
     7681 CCTATGGAAC TGCCTCGGTG AGTTTTCTCC TTCATTACAG AAACGGCTTT TTCAAAAATA
     7741 TGGTATTGAT AATCCTGATA TGAATAAATT GCAGTTTCAT TTGATGCTCG ATGAGTTTTT
     7801 CTAATCAGTA CTGACAATAA AAAGATTCTT GTTTTCAAGA ACTTGTCATT TGTATAGTTT
     7861 TTTTATATTG TAGTTGTTCT ATTTTAATCA AATGTTAGCG TGATTTATAT TTTTTTTCGC
     7921 CTCGACATCA TCTGCCCAGA TGCGAAGTTA AGTGCGCAGA AAGTAATATC ATGCGTCAAT
     7981 CGTATGTGAA TGCTGGTCGC TATACTGGCT TCCTTTTCAT CACGTGCTAT AAAAATAATT
     8041 ATAATTTAAA TTTTTTAATA TAAATATATA AATTAAAAAT AGAAAGTAAA AAAAGAAATT
     8101 AAAGAAAAAA TAGTTTTTGT TTTCCGAAGA TGTAAAAGAC TCTAGGGGGA TCGCCAACAA
     8161 ATACTACCTT TTATCTTGCT CTTCCTGCTC TCAGGTATTA ATGCCGAATT GTTTCATCTT
     8221 GTCTGTGTAG AACACCACAC ACGAAAATCC TGTGATTTTA CATTTTACTT ATCGTTAATC
     8281 GAATGTATAT CTATTTAATC TGCTTTTCTT GTCTAATAAA TATATATGTA AAGTACGCTT
     8341 TTTGTTGAAA TTTTTTAAAC CTTTGTTTAT TTTTTTTTCT TCATTCCGTA ACTCTTCTAC
     8401 CTTCTTTATT TACTTTCTAA AATCCAAATA CAAAACATAA AAATAAATAA ACACAGAGTA
     8461 AATTCCCAAA TTATTCCATC ATTAAAAGAT ACGAGGCGCG TGTAAGTTAC AGGCA
//
