>Addgene plasmid #104909 | BB3cK_pGAP_23*_pTEF_Cas9 | addgene full sequence | sequence record 206071 | Addgene NGS Result
AGCGATCGCGCTGTGAGCAAAAGGCCAGCAAAAGGCCAGGAACCGTAAAAAGGCCGCGTTGCTGGCGTTT
TTCCATAGGCTCCGCCCCCCTGACGAGCATCACAAAAATCGACGCTCAAGTCAGAGGTGGCGAAACCCGA
CAGGACTATAAAGATACCAGGCGTTTCCCCCTGGAAGCTCCCTCGTGCGCTCTCCTGTTCCGACCCTGCC
GCTTACCGGATACCTGTCCGCCTTTCTCCCTTCGGGAAGCGTGGCGCTTTCTCATAGCTCACGCTGTAGG
TATCTCAGTTCGGTGTAGGTCGTTCGCTCCAAGCTGGGCTGTGTGCACGAACCCCCCGTTCAGCCCGACC
GCTGCGCCTTATCCGGTAACTATCGTCTTGAGTCCAACCCGGTAAGACACGACTTATCGCCACTGGCAGC
AGCCACTGGTAACAGGATTAGCAGAGCGAGGTATGTAGGCGGTGCTACAGAGTTCTTGAAGTGGTGGCCT
AACTACGGCTACACTAGAAGAACAGTATTTGGTATCTGCGCTCTGCTGAAGCCAGTTACCTTCGGAAAAA
GAGTTGGTAGCTCTTGATCCGGCAAACAAACCACCGCTGGTAGCGGTGGTTTTTTTGTTTGCAAGCAGCA
GATTACGCGCAGAAAAAAAGGATCTCAAGAAGATCCTTTGATCTTTTCTACGGGGTGGAGCGCAAAAAAC
CCCGCCCCTGACAGGGCGGGGTTTTTTCGCGATCGGAGGATCCTTTTTTGTAGAAATGTCTTGGTGTCCT
CGTCCAATCAGGTAGCCATCTCTGAAATATCTGGCTCCGTTGCAACTCCGAACGACCTGCTGGCAACGTA
AAATTCTCCGGGGTAAAACTTAAATGTGGAGTAATGGAACCAGAAACGTCTCTTCCCTTCTCTCTCCTTC
CACCGCCCGTTACCGTCCCTAGGAAATTTTACTCTGCTGGAGAGCTTCTTCTACGGCCCCCTTGCAGCAA
TGCTCTTCCCAGCATTACGTTGCGGGTAAAACGGAGGTCGTGTACCCGACCTAGCAGCCCAGGGATGGAA
AAGTCCCGGCCGTCGCTGGCAATAATAGCGGGCGGACGCATGTCATGAGATTATTGGAAACCACCAGAAT
CGAATATAAAAGGCGAACACCTTTCCCAATTTTGGTTTCTCCTGACCCAAAGACTTTAAATTTAATTTAT
TTGTCCCTATTTCAATCAATTGAACAACTATCAAAACACCATGGCGTCTTCGGATCCCTCGAGGAAGACG
CGCTTTTAGTGTACATCTGATAATATAGTACTACCACGTATGATAATGTAGAGAATAGGCTTCCTTGTCG
AGTGTGTTTGCAGTTTTCTTGAGTTTCAAGGTTTAAATGCTGGTATATTAGTTCATCGAAGGTTTCAGCC
AATAGCACCTTAAATCAATCAAACTAATTCGACTCTTACGAAAGAGCCTACTGTGTTTAGTATCGAAGTC
GTTTACCTTTCATGTTGAATAGCTTCCTCTCTGACCCTAACATTTCAAGATCCTCCTAAAGTTACCCGGA
TTGTGAAATTCTAATGATCCACCTGCCCAATGCATTTTTTCTTTATTCAGTTTACCTTTTTTACCTAATA
TACGAGCTTGTTAAAGTAAGTGGCACTGCAATACTAGGCTTATTGTTGATATTATGATGAATCGTTTTCA
CAAACTTGATTTCCTGTGAACTCACCATGTACTAAGGAAAAAAACATGCATCACCATCTGAATATTTGAC
CGCTCCGGGGAGCACACACCATAGCTTCAAAATGTTTCTACTCCTTTTTTACTCTTCCAGATTTTCTCGG
ACTCCGCGCATCGCCGTACCACTTCAAAACACCCAAGCACAGCATACTAAATTTCCCCTCTTTCTTCCTC
TAGGGTGTCGTTAATTACCCGTACTAAAGGTTTGGAAAAGAAAAAAGCGACCGCCTCGTTTCTTTTTCTT
CGTCGAAAAAGGCAATAAAAATTTTTATCACGTTTCTTTTTCTTGAAAATTTTTTTTTTTGATTTTTTTC
TCTTTCGATGACCTCCCATTGATATTTAAGTTAATAAACGGTGTTCAATTTCTCAAGTTTCAGTTTCATT
TTTCTTGTTCTATTACAACTTTTTTTACTTCTTGCTCATTAGAAAGAAAGCATAGCAATCTAATCTAAGG
GCGGTCATGGACAAGAAGTACTCCATTGGGCTCGATATCGGCACAAACAGCGTCGGTTGGGCCGTCATTA
CGGACGAGTACAAGGTGCCGAGCAAAAAATTCAAAGTTCTGGGCAATACCGATCGCCACAGCATAAAGAA
GAACCTCATTGGCGCCCTCCTGTTCGACTCCGGGGAGACGGCCGAAGCCACGCGGCTCAAAAGAACAGCA
CGGCGCAGATATACCCGCAGAAAGAATCGGATCTGCTACCTGCAGGAGATCTTTAGTAATGAGATGGCTA
AGGTGGATGACTCTTTCTTCCATAGGCTGGAGGAGTCCTTTTTGGTGGAGGAGGATAAAAAGCACGAGCG
CCACCCAATCTTTGGCAATATCGTGGACGAGGTGGCGTACCATGAAAAGTACCCAACCATATATCATCTG
AGGAAGAAGCTTGTAGACAGTACTGATAAGGCTGACTTGCGGTTGATCTATCTCGCGCTGGCGCATATGA
TCAAATTTCGGGGACACTTCCTCATCGAGGGGGACCTGAACCCAGACAACAGCGATGTCGACAAACTCTT
TATCCAACTGGTTCAGACTTACAATCAGCTTTTCGAAGAGAACCCGATCAACGCATCCGGAGTTGACGCC
AAAGCAATCCTGAGCGCTAGGCTGTCCAAATCCCGGCGGCTCGAAAACCTCATCGCACAGCTCCCTGGGG
AGAAGAAGAACGGCCTGTTTGGTAATCTTATCGCCCTGTCACTCGGGCTGACCCCCAACTTTAAATCTAA
CTTCGACCTGGCCGAAGATGCCAAGCTTCAACTGAGCAAAGACACCTACGATGATGATCTCGACAATCTG
CTGGCCCAGATCGGCGACCAGTACGCAGACCTTTTTTTGGCGGCAAAGAACCTGTCAGACGCCATTCTGC
TGAGTGATATTCTGCGAGTGAACACGGAGATCACCAAAGCTCCGCTGAGCGCTAGTATGATCAAGCGCTA
TGATGAGCACCACCAAGACTTGACTTTGCTGAAGGCCCTTGTCAGACAGCAACTGCCTGAGAAGTACAAG
GAAATTTTCTTCGATCAGTCTAAAAATGGCTACGCCGGATACATTGACGGCGGAGCAAGCCAGGAGGAAT
TTTACAAATTTATTAAGCCCATCTTGGAAAAAATGGACGGCACCGAGGAGCTGCTGGTAAAGCTTAACAG
AGAAGATCTGTTGCGCAAACAGCGCACTTTCGACAATGGAAGCATCCCCCACCAGATTCACCTGGGCGAA
CTGCACGCTATCCTCAGGCGGCAAGAGGATTTCTACCCCTTTTTGAAAGATAACAGGGAAAAGATTGAGA
AAATCCTCACATTTCGGATACCCTACTATGTAGGCCCCCTCGCCCGGGGAAATTCCAGATTCGCGTGGAT
GACTCGCAAATCAGAAGAGACTATCACTCCCTGGAACTTCGAGGAAGTCGTGGATAAGGGGGCCTCTGCC
CAGTCCTTCATCGAAAGGATGACTAACTTTGATAAAAATCTGCCTAACGAAAAGGTGCTTCCTAAACACT
CTCTGCTGTACGAGTACTTCACAGTTTATAACGAGCTCACCAAGGTCAAATACGTCACAGAAGGGATGAG
AAAGCCAGCATTCCTGTCTGGAGAGCAGAAGAAAGCTATCGTGGACCTCCTCTTCAAGACGAACCGGAAA
GTTACCGTGAAACAGCTCAAAGAGGACTATTTCAAAAAGATTGAATGTTTCGACTCTGTTGAAATCAGCG
GAGTGGAGGATCGCTTCAACGCATCCCTGGGAACGTATCACGATCTCCTGAAAATCATTAAAGACAAGGA
CTTCCTGGACAATGAGGAGAACGAGGACATTCTTGAGGACATTGTCCTCACCCTTACGTTGTTTGAAGAT
AGGGAGATGATTGAAGAACGCTTGAAAACTTACGCTCATCTCTTCGACGACAAAGTCATGAAACAGCTCA
AGAGGCGCCGATATACAGGATGGGGGCGGCTGTCAAGAAAACTGATCAATGGGATCCGAGACAAGCAGAG
TGGAAAGACAATCCTGGATTTTCTTAAGTCCGATGGATTTGCCAACCGGAACTTCATGCAGTTGATCCAT
GATGACTCTCTCACCTTTAAGGAGGACATCCAGAAAGCACAAGTTTCTGGCCAGGGGGACAGCCTTCACG
AGCACATCGCTAATCTTGCAGGTAGCCCAGCTATCAAAAAGGGAATACTGCAGACCGTTAAGGTCGTGGA
TGAACTCGTCAAAGTAATGGGAAGGCATAAGCCCGAGAATATCGTTATCGAGATGGCCCGAGAGAACCAA
ACTACCCAGAAGGGACAGAAGAACAGTAGGGAAAGGATGAAGAGGATTGAAGAGGGTATAAAAGAACTGG
GGTCCCAAATCCTTAAGGAACACCCAGTTGAAAACACCCAGCTTCAGAATGAGAAGCTCTACCTGTACTA
CCTGCAGAACGGCAGGGACATGTACGTGGATCAGGAACTGGACATCAATCGGCTCTCCGACTACGACGTG
GATCATATCGTGCCCCAGTCTTTTCTCAAAGATGATTCTATTGATAATAAAGTGTTGACAAGATCCGATA
AAAATAGAGGGAAGAGTGATAACGTCCCCTCAGAAGAAGTTGTCAAGAAAATGAAAAATTATTGGCGGCA
GCTGCTGAACGCCAAACTGATCACACAACGGAAGTTCGATAATCTGACTAAGGCTGAACGAGGTGGCCTG
TCTGAGTTGGATAAAGCCGGCTTCATCAAAAGGCAGCTTGTTGAGACACGCCAGATCACCAAGCACGTGG
CCCAAATTCTCGATTCACGCATGAACACCAAGTACGATGAAAATGACAAACTGATTCGAGAGGTGAAAGT
TATTACTCTGAAGTCTAAGCTCGTCTCAGATTTCAGAAAGGACTTTCAGTTTTATAAGGTGAGAGAGATC
AACAATTACCACCATGCGCATGATGCCTACCTGAATGCAGTGGTAGGCACTGCACTTATCAAAAAATATC
CCAAGCTTGAATCTGAATTTGTTTACGGAGACTATAAAGTGTACGATGTTAGGAAAATGATCGCAAAGTC
TGAGCAGGAAATAGGCAAGGCCACCGCTAAGTACTTCTTTTACAGCAATATTATGAATTTTTTCAAGACC
GAGATTACACTGGCCAATGGAGAGATTCGGAAGCGACCACTTATCGAAACAAACGGAGAAACAGGAGAAA
TCGTGTGGGACAAGGGTAGGGATTTCGCGACAGTCCGGAAGGTCCTGTCCATGCCGCAGGTGAACATCGT
TAAAAAGACCGAAGTACAGACCGGAGGCTTCTCCAAGGAAAGTATCCTCCCGAAAAGGAACAGCGACAAG
CTGATCGCACGCAAAAAAGATTGGGACCCCAAGAAATACGGCGGATTCGATTCTCCTACAGTCGCTTACA
GTGTACTGGTTGTGGCCAAAGTGGAGAAAGGGAAGTCTAAAAAACTCAAAAGCGTCAAGGAACTGCTGGG
CATCACAATCATGGAGCGATCAAGCTTCGAAAAAAACCCCATCGACTTTCTCGAGGCGAAAGGATATAAA
GAGGTCAAAAAAGACCTCATCATTAAGCTTCCCAAGTACTCTCTCTTTGAGCTTGAAAACGGCCGGAAAC
GAATGCTCGCTAGTGCGGGCGAGCTGCAGAAAGGTAACGAGCTGGCACTGCCCTCTAAATACGTTAATTT
CTTGTATCTGGCCAGCCACTATGAAAAGCTCAAAGGGTCCCCCGAAGATAATGAGCAGAAGCAGCTGTTC
GTGGAACAACACAAACACTACCTTGATGAGATCATCGAGCAAATAAGCGAATTCTCCAAAAGAGTGATCC
TCGCCGACGCTAACCTCGATAAGGTGCTTTCTGCTTACAATAAGCACAGGGATAAGCCCATCAGGGAGCA
GGCAGAAAACATTATCCACTTGTTTACTCTGACCAACTTGGGCGCGCCTGCAGCCTTCAAGTACTTCGAC
ACCACCATAGACAGAAAGCGGTACACCTCTACAAAGGAGGTCCTGGACGCCACACTGATTCATCAGTCAA
TTACGGGGCTCTATGAAACAAGAATCGACCTCTCTCAGCTCGGTGGAGACAGCAGGGCTGACCCCAAGAA
GAAGAGGAAGGTGTGAGCTTCGTCCGACGGCGGCCCGACGGGTCCGAGGCCTCGGAGATCCGTCCCCCTT
TTCCTTTGTCGATATCATGTAATTAGTTATGTCACGCTTACATTCACGCCCTCCCCCCACATCCGCTCTA
ACCGAAAAGGAAGGAGTTAGACAACCTGAAGTCTAGGTCCCTATTTATTTTTTTATAGTTATGTTAGTAT
TAAGAACGTTATTTATATTTCAAATTTTTCTTTTTTTTCTGTACAGACGCGTGTACGCATGTAACATTAT
ACTGAAAACCTTGCTTGAGAAGGTTTTGGGACGCTCGAAGGCTTTAATTTGCAAGCTGGCGCTAATTCAT
GGACATGGAGGCCCAGAATACCCTCCTTGACAGTCTTGACGTGCGCAGCTCAGGGGCATGATGTGACTGT
CGCCCGTACATTTAGCCCATACATCCCCATGTATAATCATTTGCATCCATACATTTTGATGGCCGCACGG
CGCGAAGCAAAAATTACGGCTCCTCGCTGCAGACGTGCGAGCAGGGAAACGCTCCCCTCACAGACGCGTT
GAATTGTCCCCACGCCGCGCCCCTGTAGAGAAATATAAAAGGTTAGGATTTGCCACTGAGGTTCTTCTTT
CATATACTTCCTTTTAAAATCTTGCTAGGATACAGTTCTCACATCACATCCGAACATAAACAACCATGGG
TAAGGAAAAGACTCACGTTTCGAGGCCGCGATTAAATTCCAACATGGATGCTGATTTATATGGGTATAAA
TGGGCTCGCGATAATGTCGGGCAATCAGGTGCGACAATCTATCGATTGTATGGGAAGCCCGATGCGCCAG
AGTTGTTTCTGAAACATGGCAAAGGTAGCGTTGCCAATGATGTTACAGATGAGATGGTCAGACTAAACTG
GCTGACGGAATTTATGCCTCTTCCGACCATCAAGCATTTTATCCGTACTCCTGATGATGCATGGTTACTC
ACCACTGCGATCCCCGGCAAAACAGCATTCCAGGTATTAGAAGAATATCCTGATTCAGGTGAAAATATTG
TTGATGCGCTGGCAGTGTTCCTGCGCCGGTTGCATTCGATTCCTGTTTGTAATTGTCCTTTTAACAGCGA
TCGCGTATTTCGTCTCGCTCAGGCGCAATCACGAATGAATAACGGTTTGGTTGATGCGAGTGATTTTGAT
GACGAGCGTAATGGCTGGCCTGTTGAACAAGTCTGGAAAGAAATGCATAAGCTTTTGCCATTCTCACCGG
ATTCAGTCGTCACTCATGGTGATTTCTCACTTGATAACCTTATTTTTGACGAGGGGAAATTAATAGGTTG
TATTGATGTTGGACGAGTCGGAATCGCAGACCGATACCAGGATCTTGCCATCCTATGGAACTGCCTCGGT
GAGTTTTCTCCTTCATTACAGAAACGGCTTTTTCAAAAATATGGTATTGATAATCCTGATATGAATAAAT
TGCAGTTTCATTTGATGCTCGATGAGTTTTTCTAATCAGTACTGACAATAAAAAGATTCTTGTTTTCAAG
AACTTGTCATTTGTATAGTTTTTTTATATTGTAGTTGTTCTATTTTAATCAAATGTTAGCGTGATTTATA
TTTTTTTTCGCCTCGACATCATCTGCCCAGATGCGAAGTTAAGTGCGCAGAAAGTAATATCATGCGTCAA
TCGTATGTGAATGCTGGTCGCTATACTGGCTTCCTTTTCATCACGTGCTATAAAAATAATTATAATTTAA
ATTTTTTAATATAAATATATAAATTAAAAATAGAAAGTAAAAAAAGAAATTAAAGAAAAAATAGTTTTTG
TTTTCCGAAGATGTAAAAGACTCTAGGGGGATCGCCAACAAATACTACCTTTTATCTTGCTCTTCCTGCT
CTCAGGTATTAATGCCGAATTGTTTCATCTTGTCTGTGTAGAACACCACACACGAAAATCCTGTGATTTT
ACATTTTACTTATCGTTAATCGAATGTATATCTATTTAATCTGCTTTTCTTGTCTAATAAATATATATGT
AAAGTACGCTTTTTGTTGAAATTTTTTAAACCTTTGTTTATTTTTTTTTCTTCATTCCGTAACTCTTCTA
CCTTCTTTATTTACTTTCTAAAATCCAAATACAAAACATAAAAATAAATAAACACAGAGTAAATTCCCAA
ATTATTCCATCATTAAAAGATACGAGGCGCGTGTAAGTTACAGGCA
Features (pLannotate 1.2.2; 9 found; start..end, strand, type, name):
     70..658     -  rep_origin     ori: high-copy-number ColE1/pMB1/pBR322/pUC origin of replication
    745..1221    +  promoter       GAP promoter: promoter for Pichia pastoris glyceraldehyde-3-phosphate dehydrogenase
   1763..2169    +  promoter       TEF1 promoter: S. cerevisiae TEF1; promoter for EF-1α
   2177..6280    +  CDS            cas9: CAS9_STRP1 - Also known as csn1 From Streptococcus pyogenes serotype M1.
   6385..6632    +  terminator     CYC1 terminator: S. cerevisiae CYC1; transcription terminator for CYC1
   6652..6995    +  promoter       TEF promoter: Ashbya gossypii TEF promoter
   6996..7805    +  CDS            KanR: aminoglycoside phosphotransferase; aph(3')-Ia; confers resistance to kanamycin
   7811..8008    +  terminator     TEF terminator: Ashbya gossypii TEF terminator
   8020..7       +  misc_feature   CEN/ARS (across the origin): S. cerevisiae CEN6 centromere fused to an autonomously replicating sequence
