[The description below was written by a language model from this plasmid's Addgene catalogue record, the feature table of its GenBank file and pLannotate feature annotations shown in this document.]
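Description:
BB3cK_pGAP_23*_pTEF_Cas9 is an episomal yeast CRISPR vector of about 8.5 kb for genome editing in Pichia pastoris, assembled by Golden Gate-style modular cloning, as shown by the four-base fusion sites (FS) flanking each module and the nested backbone levels noted in the record. It replicates in E. coli from a high-copy pUC-type origin. In yeast it is maintained extrachromosomally through a CEN6/ARS4 element rather than by integration. A single KanMX-type cassette, with the aminoglycoside phosphotransferase gene between the Ashbya gossypii TEF promoter and terminator, provides both selections: kanamycin resistance in bacteria and G418 resistance in yeast.

The plasmid carries two expression units. The first is a guide RNA acceptor: the P. pastoris GAP promoter is followed by a short "FS23" linker bounded by BbsI sites and then the RPS25A terminator. The linker is a placeholder that is cut out with BbsI and replaced by a PCR product encoding an sgRNA flanked by a hammerhead (HH) and a hepatitis delta virus (HDV) ribozyme. Because GAP is a RNA polymerase II promoter, the self-cleaving ribozymes are needed to trim the transcript and release a guide with defined ends. The second unit expresses human codon-optimised Streptococcus pyogenes Cas9 (4140 bp) with a C-terminal SV40 nuclear localisation signal, driven by a TEF1 promoter and ended by the CYC1 terminator. Several annotated single-base "taming" changes within the coding sequence presumably remove internal type IIS sites for compatibility with the assembly system. The Cas9 sequence derives from an earlier S. cerevisiae CRISPR plasmid.

The vector thus delivers nuclease and guide from one transient plasmid, and the record associates it with homology-directed editing in P. pastoris.
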