Addgene plasmid #104909: BB3cK_pGAP_23*_pTEF_Cas9
Purpose: hCas9 under control of Tef1 for direct cloning of HH-sgRNA-HDV PCR products and episomal expression in P. pastoris and G418 selection
Depositing lab: Brigitte Gasser. Depositing organization: Universitaet fur Bodenkultur Wien (BOKU-WIEN). Publication: CRISPR/Cas9-Mediated Homology-Directed Genome Editing in Pichia pastoris. Gassler T, Heistinger L, Mattanovich D, Gasser B, Prielhofer R. Methods Mol Biol. 2019;1923:211-225. doi: 10.1007/978-1-4939-9024-5_9. PubMed 30737742.
Backbone
  Vector backbone: Episomal ARS/CEN Backbone
  Vector type: Yeast Expression, CRISPR
  Selectable markers: Neomycin (select with G418)
Growth in bacteria
  Bacterial resistance: Kanamycin, 50 μg/mL
  Growth temperature: 37°C
  Growth strain: DH5alpha
  Copy number: High Copy
Gene/Insert 1
  Gene/Insert name: HH - FS23 linker - HDV
  Cloning method: Restriction Enzyme; 5′ cloning site BbsI (not destroyed); 3′ cloning site BbsI (not destroyed)
  Sequencing primers: 5′ pGAP fw
Gene/Insert 2
  Gene/Insert name: human codon-optimized hcas9 sequence fused to a nuclear localization signal (NLS) (alt name: hcas9)
  Species: H. sapiens (human); Streptococcus pyogenes, Pichia pastoris
  Insert size (bp): 4140
Resource information
  A portion of this plasmid was derived from a plasmid made by: The original Cas9 sequence was taken from from DiCarlo et al., (Addgene ID 43802). Reference: DiCarlo JE, Norville JE, Mali P, Rios X, Aach J, Church GM. 2013. Genome engineering in Saccharomyces cerevisiae using CRISPR-Cas systems. Nucleic Acids Res 41:4336-43.
Terms and licenses: Academic/Nonprofit Terms; Industry Terms: Not Available to Industry
Depositor comments: Additional Publication: Prielhofer, R. etal (2017) BMC Syst Biol. 11,123 (PMID:29221460)
How to cite: BB3cK_pGAP_23*_pTEF_Cas9 was a gift from Brigitte Gasser (Addgene plasmid # 104909 ; http://n2t.net/addgene:104909 ; RRID:Addgene_104909)
